Addgene plasmid #16650: DNMT3b KO Hyg
Depositing lab: Bert Vogelstein. Depositing organization: Johns Hopkins University and School of Medicine. Publication: DNMT1 and DNMT3b cooperate to silence genes in human cancer cells. Rhee I, Bachman KE, Park BH, Jair KW, Yen RW, Schuebel KE, Cui H, Feinberg AP, Lengauer C, Kinzler KW, Baylin SB, Vogelstein B. Nature. 2002 Apr 4. 416(6880):552-6. 10.1038/416552a PubMed 11932749.
Backbone
  Vector backbone: pSL301
  Backbone manufacturer: Invitrogen
  Backbone size w/o insert (bp): 3264
  Vector type: Bacterial Expression
  Selectable markers: Hygromycin
Growth in bacteria
  Bacterial resistance: Ampicillin, 100 μg/mL
  Growth temperature: 37°C
  Growth strain: DH5alpha
  Copy number: High Copy
Gene/Insert
  Gene/Insert name: DNMT3b knock-out construct (alt name: DNMT3b)
  Species: H. sapiens (human)
  Entrez Gene: DNMT3B (a.k.a. FSHD4, ICF, ICF1, M.HsaIIIB)
  Cloning method: Restriction Enzyme; 5′ cloning site ClaI (not destroyed); 3′ cloning site BamHI (not destroyed)
  Sequencing primers: 5′ T7
Terms and licenses: Academic/Nonprofit Terms; Industry Terms: Not Available to Industry
Depositor comments: 5' arm is 3.0 kb. 3' arm is 4.6 kb. See author's map for details.
How to cite: DNMT3b KO Hyg was a gift from Bert Vogelstein (Addgene plasmid # 16650 ; http://n2t.net/addgene:16650 ; RRID:Addgene_16650)
