[The description below was written by a language model from this plasmid's Addgene catalogue record.]
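Description:
DNMT3b KO Hyg is a gene-targeting plasmid for disrupting the human DNMT3B locus, which encodes a de novo DNA methyltransferase, by homologous recombination. It is built on pSL301, a small high-copy cloning vector of about 3.3 kb, and is propagated in E. coli under ampicillin selection. Although the repository classifies it as a bacterial expression vector, the bacterial backbone serves mainly to maintain and amplify the targeting cassette; the functional payload is meant for human cells.

The insert was cloned between ClaI and BamHI sites, both of which remain intact. It consists of two stretches of human DNMT3B genomic homology, a 5' arm of about 3.0 kb and a 3' arm of about 4.6 kb. The listed hygromycin marker and the "Hyg" in the name indicate that a hygromycin resistance cassette is present, presumably between the arms as in a standard replacement-type design. In that arrangement, recombination through both arms swaps part of the endogenous gene for the marker, and drug selection enriches for cells that have integrated the construct.

The record does not state which DNMT3B exons are removed, what promoter (if any) drives the hygromycin gene, or whether the marker is flanked by recombinase sites; it refers to the depositor's map for these details. No feature table is provided. The associated publication concerns the cooperation of DNMT1 and DNMT3b in silencing genes in human cancer cells, consistent with use of this plasmid to generate DNMT3B-deficient human cancer cell lines for studying DNA methylation and epigenetic gene silencing.
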