>Addgene plasmid #16650 | DNMT3b KO Hyg | addgene partial sequence | sequence record 23047 | T7 5'-TAATACGACTCACTATAGGG-3'
CGTANATGGGTCATATGTTATTCCTCCTTATTTAAAAGCTTAAGGTGCACGGCCCACGTGGCCACTAGTA
CTTCTCGAGCTCTGTACATGTCCGCGGTCGCGACGTACGCGTATCGATAAGGTGTGCTGCCCACACGTTG
GGTAGGCTGGTGGCCAGTTGGCACTGCTGAGGCCCTGGGGGAAGGCCCAGGGTGGTTAATCATTGTCAGC
CTGGGTCTGTCTAGGAGGTGAGACTCCTGTCTGGCTTCTTGTTGACCCAGTTAGGGCCTGTCTGAGGAAT
GGGGTTCAATGTTGCCTGCGAAACCCAGCACACATTAGAACCCCAGGCCCTGGATGAAGGCGAAGGAGGT
CACATCCTTCACTCCAGGCCTCTGGTCTGCTACCAGCTCCTGGCCACAAACAAACCCTGTGTGTCCTCCC
CCCAGAGCACTTTGGGGAGGTGGACCCTCCTGGAGACACCAGGTACACCAGGTAGCCCCACCTCCCACTC
TATGCCAGGCCCACTAGGTTACTTAGTTCACTGATTTGGCCTGAGGTGAAACGCTTGAAATTAATGATTA
TTCTGAACCGACACCGCAGCAGCTTTTCCTGGGATTCTGACTGCTTTGTCTCATAGGAACTGGCCATAGG
TCAGCCAGCCTGTTCTTCCGGGTCAGGGCTTGGGAGAAAAAGGGCTGAGAAGCAGCTGATTGGTCTGATT
CAGGCACGTCCCCTTGTCCTTGGTAGGGGAAATTCCTTAANAGGTGCTGATACACACCCTGGATCATGTG
AAGCACANAAAGC
